>Addgene plasmid #178856 | pCAGGS-PKCdelta-EGFP | depositor full sequence | sequence record 347292 | Full Sequence
GTCGACATTGATTATTGACTAGTTATTAATAGTAATCAATTACGGGGTCATTAGTTCATAGCCCATATAT
GGAGTTCCGCGTTACATAACTTACGGTAAATGGCCCGCCTGGCTGACCGCCCAACGACCCCCGCCCATTG
ACGTCAATAATGACGTATGTTCCCATAGTAACGCCAATAGGGACTTTCCATTGACGTCAATGGGTGGACT
ATTTACGGTAAACTGCCCACTTGGCAGTACATCAAGTGTATCATATGCCAAGTACGCCCCCTATTGACGT
CAATGACGGTAAATGGCCCGCCTGGCATTATGCCCAGTACATGACCTTATGGGACTTTCCTACTTGGCAG
TACATCTACGTATTAGTCATCGCTATTACCATGGGTCGAGGTGAGCCCCACGTTCTGCTTCACTCTCCCC
ATCTCCCCCCCCTCCCCACCCCCAATTTTGTATTTATTTATTTTTTAATTATTTTGTGCAGCGATGGGGG
CGGGGGGGGGGGGGGCGCGCGCCAGGCGGGGCGGGGCGGGGGCGAGGGCGGGGCGGGGCGAGGCGGAGAG
GTGCGGCGGCAGCCAATCAGAGCGGCGCGCTCCGAAAGTTTCCTTTTATGGCGAGGCGGCGGCGGCGGCG
GCCCTATAAAAAGCGAAGCGCGCGGCGGGCGGGAGTCGCTGCGTTGCCTTCGCCCCGTGCCCCGCTCCGC
GCCGCCTCGCGCCGCCCGCCCCGGCTCTGACTGACCGCGTTACTCCCACAGGTGAGCGGGCGGGACGGCC
CTTCTCCTCCGGGCTGTAATTAGCGCTTGGTTTAATGACGGCTCGTTTCTTTTCTGTGGCTGCGTGAAAG
CCTTAAAGGGCTCCGGGAGGGCCCTTTGTGCGGGGGGGAGCGGCTCGGGGGGTGCGTGCGTGTGTGTGTG
CGTGGGGAGCGCCGCGTGCGGCCCGCGCTGCCCGGCGGCTGTGAGCGCTGCGGGCGCGGCGCGGGGCTTT
GTGCGCTCCGCGTGTGCGCGAGGGGAGCGCGGCCGGGGGCGGTGCCCCGCGGTGCGGGGGGGCTGCGAGG
GGAACAAAGGCTGCGTGCGGGGTGTGTGCGTGGGGGGGTGAGCAGGGGGTGTGGGCGCGGCGGTCGGGCT
GTAACCCCCCCCTGCACCCCCCTCCCCGAGTTGCTGAGCACGGCCCGGCTTCGGGTGCGGGGCTCCGTGC
GGGGCGTGGCGCGGGGCTCGCCGTGCCGGGCGGGGGGTGGCGGCAGGTGGGGGTGCCGGGCGGGGCGGGG
CCGCCTCGGGCCGGGGAGGGCTCGGGGGAGGGGCGCGGCGGCCCCGGAGCGCCGGCGGCTGTCGAGGCGC
GGCGAGCCGCAGCCATTGCCTTTTATGGTAATCGTGCGAGAGGGCGCAGGGACTTCCTTTGTCCCAAATC
TGGCGGAGCCGAAATCTGGGAGGCGCCGCCGCACCCCCTCTAGCGGGCGCGGGCGAAGCGGTGCGGCGCC
GGCAGGAAGGAAATGGGCGGGGAGGGCCTTCGTGCGTCGCCGCGCCGCCGTCCCCTTCTCCATCTCCAGC
CTCGGGGCTGCCGCAGGGGGACGGCTGCCTTCGGGGGGGACGGGGCAGGGCGGGGTTCGGCTTCTGGCGT
GTGACCGGCGGCTCTAGAGCCTCTGCTAACCATGTTCATGCCTTCTTCTTTTTCCTACAGCTCCTGGGCA
ACGTGCTGGTTGTTGTGCTGTCTCATCATTTTGGCAAAGAATTCATAGTAGCTAGCAGTTGCTCGAGGCC
ACCATGGCGCCGTTCCTGCGCATCGCCTTCAACTCCTATGAGCTGGGCTCCCTGCAGGCCGAGGACGAGG
CGAACCAGCCCTTCTGTGCCGTGAAGATGAAGGAGGCGCTCAGCACAGAGCGTGGGAAAACACTGGTGCA
GAAGAAGCCGACCATGTATCCTGAGTGGAAGTCGACGTTCGACGCCCACATCTATGAGGGGCGCGTCATC
CAGATTGTGCTAATGCGGGCAGCAGAGGAGCCAGTGTCTGAGGTGACCGTGGGTGTGTCGGTGCTGGCCG
AGCGCTGCAAGAAGAACAATGGCAAGGCTGAGTTCTGGCTGGACCTGCAGCCTCAGGCCAAGGTGTTGAT
GTCTGTTCAGTATTTCCTGGAGGACGTGGATTGCAAACAGTCTATGCGCAGTGAGGACGAGGCCAAGTTC
CCAACGATGAACCGCCGCGGAGCCATCAAACAGGCCAAAATCCACTACATCAAGAACCATGAGTTTATCG
CCACCTTCTTTGGGCAACCCACCTTCTGTTCTGTGTGCAAAGACTTTGTCTGGGGCCTCAACAAGCAAGG
CTACAAATGCAGGCAATGTAACGCTGCCATCCACAAGAAATGCATCGACAAGATCATCGGCAGATGCACT
GGCACCGCGGCCAACAGCCGGGACACTATATTCCAGAAAGAACGCTTCAACATCGACATGCCGCACCGCT
TCAAGGTTCACAACTACATGAGCCCCACCTTCTGTGACCACTGCGGCAGCCTGCTCTGGGGACTGGTGAA
GCAGGGATTAAAGTGTGAAGACTGCGGCATGAATGTGCACCATAAATGCCGGGAGAAGGTGGCCAACCTC
TGCGGCATCAACCAGAAGCTTTTGGCTGAGGCCTTGAACCAAGTCACCCAGAGAGCCTCCCGGAGATCAG
ACTCAGCCTCCTCAGAGCCTGTTGGGATATATCAGGGTTTCGAGAAGAAGACCGGAGTTGCTGGGGAGGA
CATGCAAGACAACAGTGGGACCTACGGCAAGATCTGGGAGGGCAGCAGCAAGTGCAACATCAACAACTTC
ATCTTCCACAAGGTCCTGGGCAAAGGCAGCTTCGGGAAGGTGCTGCTTGGAGAGCTGAAGGGCAGAGGAG
AGTACTTTGCCATCAAGGCCCTCAAGAAGGATGTGGTCCTGATCGACGACGACGTGGAGTGCACCATGGT
TGAGAAGCGGGTGCTGACACTTGCCGCAGAGAATCCCTTTCTCACCCACCTCATCTGCACCTTCCAGACC
AAGGACCACCTGTTCTTTGTGATGGAGTTCCTCAACGGGGGGGACCTGATGTACCACATCCAGGACAAAG
GCCGCTTTGAACTCTACCGTGCCACGTTTTATGCCGCTGAGATAATGTGTGGACTGCAGTTTCTACACAG
CAAGGGCATCATTTACAGGGACCTCAAACTGGACAATGTGCTGTTGGACCGGGATGGCCACATCAAGATT
GCCGACTTTGGGATGTGCAAAGAGAACATATTCGGGGAGAGCCGGGCCAGCACCTTCTGCGGCACCCCTG
ACTATATCGCCCCTGAGATCCTACAGGGCCTGAAGTACACATTCTCTGTGGACTGGTGGTCTTTCGGGGT
CCTTCTGTACGAGATGCTCATTGGCCAGTCCCCCTTCCATGGTGATGATGAGGATGAACTCTTCGAGTCC
ATCCGTGTGGACACGCCACATTATCCCCGCTGGATCACCAAGGAGTCCAAGGACATCCTGGAGAAGCTCT
TTGAAAGGGAACCAACCAAGAGGCTGGGAGTGACGGGAAACATCAAAATCCACCCCTTCTTCAAGACCAT
AAACTGGACTCTGCTGGAAAAGCGGAGGTTGGAGCCACCCTTCAGGCCCAAAGTGAAGTCACCCAGAGAC
TACAGTAACTTTGACCAGGAGTTCCTGAACGAGAAGGCGCGCCTCTCCTACAGCGACAAGAACCTCATCG
ACTCCATGGACCAGTCTGCATTCGCTGGCTTCTCCTTTGTGAACCCCAAATTCGAGCACCTCCTGGAAGA
TGCGGCCGCTGGTAGTGGTGCTGGCTCTGGTGCTGGTAGTGGCGCTGGTTCCGGTGCTGGCTCTTCGGCC
GCTATGGTGAGCAAGGGCGAGGAGCTGTTCACCGGGGTGGTGCCCATCCTGGTCGAGCTGGACGGCGACG
TAAACGGCCACAAGTTCAGCGTGTCCGGCGAGGGCGAGGGCGATGCCACCTACGGCAAGCTGACCCTGAA
GTTCATCTGCACCACCGGCAAGCTGCCCGTGCCCTGGCCCACCCTCGTGACCACCCTGACCTACGGCGTG
CAGTGCTTCAGCCGCTACCCCGACCACATGAAGCAGCACGACTTCTTCAAGTCCGCCATGCCCGAAGGCT
ACGTCCAGGAGCGCACCATCTTCTTCAAGGACGACGGCAACTACAAGACCCGCGCCGAGGTGAAGTTCGA
GGGCGACACCCTGGTGAACCGCATCGAGCTGAAGGGCATCGACTTCAAGGAGGACGGCAACATCCTGGGG
CACAAGCTGGAGTACAACTACAACAGCCACAACGTCTATATCATGGCCGACAAGCAGAAGAACGGCATCA
AGGTGAACTTCAAGATCCGCCACAACATCGAGGACGGCAGCGTGCAGCTCGCCGACCACTACCAGCAGAA
CACCCCCATCGGCGACGGCCCCGTGCTGCTGCCCGACAACCACTACCTGAGCACCCAGTCCGCCCTGAGC
AAAGACCCCAACGAGAAGCGCGATCACATGGTCCTGCTGGAGTTCGTGACCGCCGCCGGGATCACTCTCG
GCATGGACGAGCTGTACAAGTAGGAGCTCCAGCTTTTGTTCCCTTTAGTGAGGGTTAATTGCGCGCTTGG
CGTAATCATGGTCATAGCTGTTTCCTGTGTGAAATTGTTATCCGCTAATTCACTCCTCAGGTGCAGGCTG
CCTATCAGAAGGTGGTGGCTGGTGTGGCCAATGCCCTGGCTCACAAATACCACTGAGATCTTTTTCCCTC
TGCCAAAAATTATGGGGACATCATGAAGCCCCTTGAGCATCTGACTTCTGGCTAATAAAGGAAATTTATT
TTCATTGCAATAGTGTGTTGGAATTTTTTGTGTCTCTCACTCGGAAGGACATATGGGAGGGCAAATCATT
TAAAACATCAGAATGAGTATTTGGTTTAGAGTTTGGCAACATATGCCCATATGCTGGCTGCCATGAACAA
AGGTTGGCTATAAAGAGGTCATCAGTATATGAAACAGCCCCCTGCTGTCCATTCCTTATTCCATAGAAAA
GCCTTGACTTGAGGTTAGATTTTTTTTATATTTTGTTTTGTGTTATTTTTTTCTTTAACATCCCTAAAAT
TTTCCTTACATGTTTTACTAGCCAGATTTTTCCTCCTCTCCTGACTACTCCCAGTCATAGCTGTCCCTCT
TCTCTTATGGAGATCCCTCGACCTGCAGCCCAAGCTTGGCGTAATCATGGTCATAGCTGTTTCCTGTGTG
AAATTGTTATCCGCTCACAATTCCACACAACATACGAGCCGGAAGCATAAAGTGTAAAGCCTGGGGTGCC
TAATGAGTGAGCTAACTCACATTAATTGCGTTGCGCTCACTGCCCGCTTTCCAGTCGGGAAACCTGTCGT
GCCAGCGGATCCGCATCTCAATTAGTCAGCAACCATAGTCCCGCCCCTAACTCCGCCCATCCCGCCCCTA
ACTCCGCCCAGTTCCGCCCATTCTCCGCCCCATGGCTGACTAATTTTTTTTATTTATGCAGAGGCCGAGG
CCGCCTCGGCCTCTGAGCTATTCCAGAAGTAGTGAGGAGGCTTTTTTGGAGGCCTAGGCTTTTGCAAAAA
GCTAACTTGTTTATTGCAGCTTATAATGGTTACAAATAAAGCAATAGCATCACAAATTTCACAAATAAAG
CATTTTTTTCACTGCATTCTAGTTGTGGTTTGTCCAAACTCATCAATGTATCTTATCATGTCTGGATCCG
CTGCATTAATGAATCGGCCAACGCGCGGGGAGAGGCGGTTTGCGTATTGGGCGCTCTTCCGCTTCCTCGC
TCACTGACTCGCTGCGCTCGGTCGTTCGGCTGCGGCGAGCGGTATCAGCTCACTCAAAGGCGGTAATACG
GTTATCCACAGAATCAGGGGATAACGCAGGAAAGAACATGTGAGCAAAAGGCCAGCAAAAGGCCAGGAAC
CGTAAAAAGGCCGCGTTGCTGGCGTTTTTCCATAGGCTCCGCCCCCCTGACGAGCATCACAAAAATCGAC
GCTCAAGTCAGAGGTGGCGAAACCCGACAGGACTATAAAGATACCAGGCGTTTCCCCCTGGAAGCTCCCT
CGTGCGCTCTCCTGTTCCGACCCTGCCGCTTACCGGATACCTGTCCGCCTTTCTCCCTTCGGGAAGCGTG
GCGCTTTCTCAATGCTCACGCTGTAGGTATCTCAGTTCGGTGTAGGTCGTTCGCTCCAAGCTGGGCTGTG
TGCACGAACCCCCCGTTCAGCCCGACCGCTGCGCCTTATCCGGTAACTATCGTCTTGAGTCCAACCCGGT
AAGACACGACTTATCGCCACTGGCAGCAGCCACTGGTAACAGGATTAGCAGAGCGAGGTATGTAGGCGGT
GCTACAGAGTTCTTGAAGTGGTGGCCTAACTACGGCTACACTAGAAGGACAGTATTTGGTATCTGCGCTC
TGCTGAAGCCAGTTACCTTCGGAAAAAGAGTTGGTAGCTCTTGATCCGGCAAACAAACCACCGCTGGTAG
CGGTGGTTTTTTTGTTTGCAAGCAGCAGATTACGCGCAGAAAAAAAGGATCTCAAGAAGATCCTTTGATC
TTTTCTACGGGGTCTGACGCTCAGTGGAACGAAAACTCACGTTAAGGGATTTTGGTCATGAGATTATCAA
AAAGGATCTTCACCTAGATCCTTTTAAATTAAAAATGAAGTTTTAAATCAATCTAAAGTATATATGAGTA
AACTTGGTCTGACAGTTACCAATGCTTAATCAGTGAGGCACCTATCTCAGCGATCTGTCTATTTCGTTCA
TCCATAGTTGCCTGACTCCCCGTCGTGTAGATAACTACGATACGGGAGGGCTTACCATCTGGCCCCAGTG
CTGCAATGATACCGCGAGACCCACGCTCACCGGCTCCAGATTTATCAGCAATAAACCAGCCAGCCGGAAG
GGCCGAGCGCAGAAGTGGTCCTGCAACTTTATCCGCCTCCATCCAGTCTATTAATTGTTGCCGGGAAGCT
AGAGTAAGTAGTTCGCCAGTTAATAGTTTGCGCAACGTTGTTGCCATTGCTACAGGCATCGTGGTGTCAC
GCTCGTCGTTTGGTATGGCTTCATTCAGCTCCGGTTCCCAACGATCAAGGCGAGTTACATGATCCCCCAT
GTTGTGCAAAAAAGCGGTTAGCTCCTTCGGTCCTCCGATCGTTGTCAGAAGTAAGTTGGCCGCAGTGTTA
TCACTCATGGTTATGGCAGCACTGCATAATTCTCTTACTGTCATGCCATCCGTAAGATGCTTTTCTGTGA
CTGGTGAGTACTCAACCAAGTCATTCTGAGAATAGTGTATGCGGCGACCGAGTTGCTCTTGCCCGGCGTC
AATACGGGATAATACCGCGCCACATAGCAGAACTTTAAAAGTGCTCATCATTGGAAAACGTTCTTCGGGG
CGAAAACTCTCAAGGATCTTACCGCTGTTGAGATCCAGTTCGATGTAACCCACTCGTGCACCCAACTGAT
CTTCAGCATCTTTTACTTTCACCAGCGTTTCTGGGTGAGCAAAAACAGGAAGGCAAAATGCCGCAAAAAA
GGGAATAAGGGCGACACGGAAATGTTGAATACTCATACTCTTCCTTTTTCAATATTATTGAAGCATTTAT
CAGGGTTATTGTCTCATGAGCGGATACATATTTGAATGTATTTAGAAAAATAAACAAATAGGGGTTCCGC
GCACATTTCCCCGAAAAGTGCCACCTG
Features (pLannotate 1.2.2; 19 found; start..end, strand, type, name):
      4..383     +  enhancer       CMV enhancer: human cytomegalovirus immediate early enhancer
    386..661     +  promoter       chicken β-actin promoter: No description available
    662..1670    +  intron         chimeric intron: chimera between introns from chicken β-actin and rabbit β-globin
   1754..3781    +  CDS            PRKCD: KPCD_HUMAN - Also known as PKCD From Homo sapiens (Human).
   3854..4570    +  CDS            EGFP: EGFP is a basic (constitutively fluorescent) green fluorescent protein published in 1996, derived from Aequorea victoria. It is reported to be a rapidly-maturing weak dimer with moderate acid sensitivity.
   4592..4610    -  promoter       T3 promoter: promoter for bacteriophage T3 RNA polymerase
   4669..4743    +  CDS            HBB (fragment): HBB_PONPY - Experimental evidence at transcript level: Swiss-Prot protein existence level 2. Involved in oxygen transport from the lung to the various peripheral tissues. From Pongo pygmaeus (Bornean orangutan).
   4814..4869    +  polyA_signal   β-globin poly(A) signal: rabbit β-globin polyadenylation signal (Gil and Proudfoot, 1987)
   5254..5270    -  protein_bind   lac operator: The lac repressor binds to the lac operator to inhibit transcription in E. coli. This inhibition can be relieved by adding lactose or isopropyl-β-D-thiogalactopyranoside (IPTG). lac repressor encoded by lacI
   5278..5308    -  promoter       lac promoter: promoter for the E. coli lac operon
   5323..5344    -  protein_bind   CAP binding site: CAP binding activates transcription in the presence of cAMP. E. coli catabolite activator protein
   5357..5396    -  CDS            lacI (fragment): lac repressor; lacI; The lac repressor binds to the lac operator to inhibit transcription in E. coli. This inhibition can be relieved by adding lactose or isopropyl-β-D-thiogalactopyranoside (IPTG).
   5403..5425    +  promoter       SV40 promoter (fragment): SV40 enhancer and early promoter
   5449..5584    +  rep_origin     SV40 ori: SV40 origin of replication
   5604..5738    +  polyA_signal   SV40 poly(A) signal: SV40 polyadenylation signal
   5740..5794    -  CDS            lacI (fragment): lac repressor; lacI; The lac repressor binds to the lac operator to inhibit transcription in E. coli. This inhibition can be relieved by adding lactose or isopropyl-β-D-thiogalactopyranoside (IPTG).
   5977..6565    -  rep_origin     ori: high-copy-number ColE1/pMB1/pBR322/pUC origin of replication
   6736..7596    -  CDS            AmpR: β-lactamase; bla; confers resistance to ampicillin, carbenicillin, and related antibiotics
   7597..7701    -  promoter       AmpR promoter: bla
