>Addgene plasmid #178856 | pCAGGS-PKCdelta-EGFP | addgene full sequence | sequence record 351714 | Addgene Partial NGS Result
GGGCGAGGCGGAGAGGTGCGGCGGCAGCCAATCAGAGCGGCGCGCTCCGAAAGTTTCCTTTTATGGCGAG
GCGGCGGCGGCGGCGGCCCTATAAAAAGCGAAGCGCGCGGCGGGCGGGAGTCGCTGCGCGCTGCCTTCGC
CCCGTGCCCCGCTCCGCCGCCGCCTCGCGCCGCCCGCCCCGGCTCTGACTGACCGCGTTACTCCCACAGG
TGAGCGGGCGGGACGGCCCTTCTCCTCCGGGCTGTAATTAGCGCTTGGTTTAATGACGGCTTGTTTCTTT
TCTGTGGCTGCGTGAAAGCCTTGAGGGGCTCCGGGAGGGCCCTTTGTGCGGGGGGAGCGGCTCGGGGGGT
GCGTGCGTGTGTGTGTGCGTGGGGAGCGCCGCGTGCGGCTCCGCGCTGCCCGGCGGCTGTGAGCGCTGCG
GGCGCGGCGCGGGGCTTTGTGCGCTCCGCAGTGTGCGCGAGGGGAGCGCGGCCGGGGGCGGTGCCCCGCG
GTGCGGGGGGGGCTGCGAGGGGAACAAAGGCTGCGTGCGGGGTGTGTGCGTGGGGGGGTGAGCAGGGGGT
GTGGGCGCGTCGGTCGGGCTGCAACCCCCCCTGCACCCCCCTCCCCGAGTTGCTGAGCACGGCCCGGCTT
CGGGTGCGGGGCTCCGTACGGGGCGTGGCGCGGGGCTCGCCGTGCCGGGCGGGGGGTGGCGGCAGGTGGG
GGTGCCGGGCGGGGCGGGGCCGCCTCGGGCCGGGGAGGGCTCGGGGGAGGGGCGCGGCGGCCCCCGGAGC
GCCGGCGGCTGTCGAGGCGCGGCGAGCCGCAGCCATTGCCTTTTATGGTAATCGTGCGAGAGGGCGCAGG
GACTTCCTTTGTCCCAAATCTGTGCGGAGCCGAAATCTGGGAGGCGCCGCCGCACCCCCTCTAGCGGGCG
CGGGGCGAAGCGGTGCGGCGCCGGCAGGAAGGAAATGGGCGGGGAGGGCCTTCGTGCGTCGCCGCGCCGC
CGTCCCCTTCTCCCTCTCCAGCCTCGGGGCTGTCCGCGGGGGGACGGCTGCCTTCGGGGGGGACGGGGCA
GGGCGGGGTTCGGCTTCTGGCGTGTGACCGGCGGCTCTAGAGCCTCTGCTAACCATGTTCATGCCTTCTT
CTTTTTCCTACAGCTCCTGGGCAACGTGCTGGTTATTGTGCTGTCTCATCATTTTGGCAAAGAATTCATA
GTAGCTAGCAGTTGCTCGAGGCCACCATGGCGCCGTTCCTGCGCATCGCCTTCAACTCCTATGAGCTGGG
CTCCCTGCAGGCCGAGGACGAGGCGAACCAGCCCTTCTGTGCCGTGAAGATGAAGGAGGCGCTCAGCACA
GAGCGTGGGAAAACACTGGTGCAGAAGAAGCCGACCATGTATCCTGAGTGGAAGTCGACGTTCGATGCCC
ACATCTATGAGGGGCGCGTCATCCAGATTGTGCTAATGCGGGCAGCAGAGGAGCCAGTGTCTGAGGTGAC
CGTGGGTGTGTCGGTGCTGGCCGAGCGCTGCAAGAAGAACAATGGCAAGGCTGAGTTCTGGCTGGACCTG
CAGCCTCAGGCCAAGGTGTTGATGTCTGTTCAGTATTTCCTGGAGGACGTGGATTGCAAACAGTCTATGC
GCAGTGAGGACGAGGCCAAGTTCCCAACGATGAACCGCCGCGGAGCCATCAAACAGGCCAAAATCCACTA
CATCAAGAACCATGAGTTTATCGCCACCTTCTTTGGGCAACCCACCTTCTGTTCTGTGTGCAAAGACTTT
GTCTGGGGCCTCAACAAGCAAGGCTACAAATGCAGGCAATGTAACGCTGCCATCCACAAGAAATGCATCG
ACAAGATCATCGGCAGATGCACTGGCACCGCGGCCAACAGCCGGGACACTATATTCCAGAAAGAACGCTT
CAACATCGACATGCCGCACCGCTTCAAGGTTCACAACTACATGAGCCCCACCTTCTGTGACCACTGCGGC
AGCCTGCTCTGGGGACTGGTGAAGCAGGGATTAAAGTGTGAAGACTGCGGCATGAATGTGCACCATAAAT
GCCGGGAGAAGGTGGCCAACCTCTGCGGCATCAACCAGAAGCTTTTGGCTGAGGCCTTGAACCAAGTCAC
CCAGAGAGCCTCCCGGAGATCAGACTCAGCCTCCTCAGAGCCTGTTGGGATATATCAGGGTTTCGAGAAG
AAGACCGGAGTTGCTGGGGAGGACATGCAAGACAACAGTGGGACCTACGGCAAGATCTGGGAGGGCAGCA
GCAAGTGCAACATCAACAACTTCATCTTCCACAAGGTCCTGGGCAAAGGCAGCTTCGGGAAGGTGCTGCT
TGGAGAGCTGAAGGGCAGAGGAGAGTACTTTGCCATCAAGGCCCTCAAGAAGGATGTGGTCCTGATCGAC
GACGACGTGGAGTGCACCATGGTTGAGAAGCGGGTGCTGACACTTGCCGCAGAGAATCCCTTTCTCACCC
ACCTCATCTGCACCTTCCAGACCAAGGACCACCTGTTCTTTGTGATGGAGTTCCTCAACGGGGGGGACCT
GATGTACCACATCCAGGACAAAGGCCGCTTTGAACTCTACCGTGCCACGTTTTATGCCGCTGAGATAATG
TGTGGACTGCAGTTTCTACACAGCAAGGGCATCATTTACAGGGACCTCAAACTGGACAATGTGCTGTTGG
ACCGGGATGGCCACATCAAGATTGCCGACTTTGGGATGTGCAAAGAGAACATATTCGGGGAGAGCCGGGC
CAGCACCTTCTGCGGCACCCCTGACTATATCGCCCCTGAGATCCTACAGGGCCTGAAGTACACATTCTCT
GTGGACTGGTGGTCTTTCGGGGTCCTTCTGTACGAGATGCTCATTGGCCAGTCCCCCTTCCATGGTGATG
ATGAGGATGAACTCTTCGAGTCCATCCGTGTGGACACGCCACATTATCCCCGCTGGATCACCAAGGAGTC
CAAGGACATCCTGGAGAAGCTCTTTGAAAGGGAACCAACCAAGAGGCTGGGAGTGACGGGAAACATCAAA
ATCCACCCCTTCTTCAAGACCATAAACTGGACTCTGCTGGAAAAGCGGAGGTTGGAGCCACCCTTCAGGC
CCAAAGTGAAGTCACCCAGAGACTACAGTAACTTTGACCAGGAGTTCCTGAACGAGAAGGCGCGCCTCTC
CTACAGCGACAAGAACCTCATCGACTCCATGGACCAGTCTGCATTCGCTGGCTTCTCCTTTGTGAACCCC
AAATTCGAGCACCTCCTGGAAGATGCGGCCGCTGGTAGTGGTGCTGGCTCTGGTGCTGGTAGTGGCGCTG
GTTCCGGTGCTGGCTCTTCGGCCGCTATGGTGAGCAAGGGCGAGGAGCTGTTCACCGGGGTGGTGCCCAT
CCTGGTCGAGCTGGACGGCGACGTAAACGGCCACAAGTTCAGCGTGTCCGGCGAGGGCGAGGGCGATGCC
ACCTACGGCAAGCTGACCCTGAAGTTCATCTGCACCACCGGCAAGCTGCCCGTGCCCTGGCCCACCCTCG
TGACCACCCTGACCTACGGCGTGCAGTGCTTCAGCCGCTACCCCGACCACATGAAGCAGCACGACTTCTT
CAAGTCCGCCATGCCCGAAGGCTACGTCCAGGAGCGCACCATCTTCTTCAAGGACGACGGCAACTACAAG
ACCCGCGCCGAGGTGAAGTTCGAGGGCGACACCCTGGTGAACCGCATCGAGCTGAAGGGCATCGACTTCA
AGGAGGACGGCAACATCCTGGGGCACAAGCTGGAGTACAACTACAACAGCCACAACGTCTATATCATGGC
CGACAAGCAGAAGAACGGCATCAAGGTGAACTTCAAGATCCGCCACAACATCGAGGACGGCAGCGTGCAG
CTCGCCGACCACTACCAGCAGAACACCCCCATCGGCGACGGCCCCGTGCTGCTGCCCGACAACCACTACC
TGAGCACCCAGTCCGCCCTGAGCAAAGACCCCAACGAGAAGCGCGATCACATGGTCCTGCTGGAGTTCGT
GACCGCCGCCGGGATCACTCTCGGCATGGACGAGCTGTACAAGTAGGAGCTCCAGCTTTTGTTCCCTTTA
GTGAGGGTTAATTGCGCGCTTGGCGTAATCATGGTCATAGCTGTTTCCTGTGTGAAATTGTTATCCGCTA
ATTCACTCCTCAGGTGCAGGCTGCCTATCAGAAGGTGGTGGCTGGTGTGGCCAATGCCCTGGCTCACAAA
TACCACTGAGATCTTTTTCCCTCTGCCAAAAATTATGGGGACATCATGAAGCCCCTTGAGCATCTGACTT
CTGGCTAATAAAGGAAATTTATTTTCATTGCAATAGTGTGTTGGAATTTTTTGTGTCTCTCACTCGGAAG
GACATATGGGAGGGCAAATCATTTAAAACATCAGAATGAGTATTTGGTTTAGAGTTTGGCAACATATGCC
CATATGCTGGCTGCCATGAACAAAGGTTGGCTATAAAGAGGTCATCAGTATATGAAACAGCCCCCTGCTG
TCCATTCCTTATTCCATAGAAAAGCCTTGACTTGAGGTTAGATTTTTTTTATATTTTGTTTTGTGTTATT
TTTTTCTTTAACATCCCTAAAATTTTCCTTACATGTTTTACTAGCCAGATTTTTCCTCCTCTCCTGACTA
CTCCCAGTCATAGCTGTCCCTCTTCTCTTATGGAGATCCCTCGACCTGCAGCCCAAGCTTGGCGTAATCA
TGGTCATAGCTGTTTCCTGTGTGAAATTGTTATCCGCTCACAATTCCACACAACATACGAGCCGGAAGCA
TAAAGTGTAAAGCCTGGGGTGCCTAATGAGTGAGCTAACTCACATTAATTGCGTTGCGCTCACTGCCCGC
TTTCCAGTCGGGAAACCTGTCGTGCCAGCGGATCCGCATCTCAATTAGTCAGCAACCATAGTCCCGCCCC
TAACTCCGCCCATCCCGCCCCTAACTCCGCCCAGTTCCGCCCATTCTCCGCCCCATGGCTGACTAATTTT
TTTTATTTATGCAGAGGCCGAGGCCGCCTCGGCCTCTGAGCTATTCCAGAAGTAGTGAGGAGGCTTTTTT
GGAGGCCTAGGCTTTTGCAAAAAGCTAACTTGTTTATTGCAGCTTATAATGGTTACAAATAAAGCAATAG
CATCACAAATTTCACAAATAAAGCATTTTTTTCACTGCATTCTAGTTGTGGTTTGTCCAAACTCATCAAT
GTATCTTATCATGTCTGGATCCGCTGCATTAATGAATCGGCCAACGCGCGGGGAGAGGCGGTTTGCGTAT
TGGGCGCTCTTCCGCTTCCTCGCTCACTGACTCGCTGCGCTCGGTCGTTCGGCTGCGGCGAGCGGTATCA
GCTCACTCAAAGGCGGTAATACGGTTATCCACAGAATCAGGGGATAACGCAGGAAAGAACATGTGAGCAA
AAGGCCAGCAAAAGGCCAGGAACCGTAAAAAGGCCGCGTTGCTGGCGTTTTTCCATAGGCTCCGCCCCCC
TGACGAGCATCACAAAAATCGACGCTCAAGTCAGAGGTGGCGAAACCCGACAGGACTATAAAGATACCAG
GCGTTTCCCCCTGGAAGCTCCCTCGTGCGCTCTCCTGTTCCGACCCTGCCGCTTACCGGATACCTGTCCG
CCTTTCTCCCTTCGGGAAGCGTGGCGCTTTCTCATAGCTCACGCTGTAGGTATCTCAGTTCGGTGTAGGT
CGTTCGCTCCAAGCTGGGCTGTGTGCACGAACCCCCCGTTCAGCCCGACCGCTGCGCCTTATCCGGTAAC
TATCGTCTTGAGTCCAACCCGGTAAGACACGACTTATCGCCACTGGCAGCAGCCACTGGTAACAGGATTA
GCAGAGCGAGGTATGTAGGCGGTGCTACAGAGTTCTTGAAGTGGTGGCCTAACTACGGCTACACTAGAAG
AACAGTATTTGGTATCTGCGCTCTGCTGAAGCCAGTTACCTTCGGAAAAAGAGTTGGTAGCTCTTGATCC
GGCAAACAAACCACCGCTGGTAGCGGTGGTTTTTTTGTTTGCAAGCAGCAGATTACGCGCAGAAAAAAAG
GATCTCAAGAAGATCCTTTGATCTTTTCTACGGGGTCTGACGCTCAGTGGAACGAAAACTCACGTTAAGG
GATTTTGGTCATGAGATTATCAAAAAGGATCTTCACCTAGATCCTTTTAAATTAAAAATGAAGTTTTAAA
TCAATCTAAAGTATATATGAGTAAACTTGGTCTGACAGTTACCAATGCTTAATCAGTGAGGCACCTATCT
CAGCGATCTGTCTATTTCGTTCATCCATAGTTGCCTGACTCCCCGTCGTGTAGATAACTACGATACGGGA
GGGCTTACCATCTGGCCCCAGTGCTGCAATGATACCGCGAGACCCACGCTCACCGGCTCCAGATTTATCA
GCAATAAACCAGCCAGCCGGAAGGGCCGAGCGCAGAAGTGGTCCTGCAACTTTATCCGCCTCCATCCAGT
CTATTAATTGTTGCCGGGAAGCTAGAGTAAGTAGTTCGCCAGTTAATAGTTTGCGCAACGTTGTTGCCAT
TGCTACAGGCATCGTGGTGTCACGCTCGTCGTTTGGTATGGCTTCATTCAGCTCCGGTTCCCAACGATCA
AGGCGAGTTACATGATCCCCCATGTTGTGCAAAAAAGCGGTTAGCTCCTTCGGTCCTCCGATCGTTGTCA
GAAGTAAGTTGGCCGCAGTGTTATCACTCATGGTTATGGCAGCACTGCATAATTCTCTTACTGTCATGCC
ATCCGTAAGATGCTTTTCTGTGACTGGTGAGTACTCAACCAAGTCATTCTGAGAATAGTGTATGCGGCGA
CCGAGTTGCTCTTGCCCGGCGTCAATACGGGATAATACCGCGCCACATAGCAGAACTTTAAAAGTGCTCA
TCATTGGAAAACGTTCTTCGGGGCGAAAACTCTCAAGGATCTTACCGCTGTTGAGATCCAGTTCGATGTA
ACCCACTCGTGCACCCAACTGATCTTCAGCATCTTTTACTTTCACCAGCGTTTCTGGGTGAGCAAAAACA
GGAAGGCAAAATGCCGCAAAAAAGGGAATAAGGGCGACACGGAAATGTTGAATACTCATACTCTTCCTTT
TTCAATATTATTGAAGCATTTATCAGGGTTATTGTCTCATGAGCGGATACATATTTGAATGTATTTAGAA
AAATAAACAAATAGGGGTTCCGCGCACATTTCCCCGAAAAGTGCCACCTGGGTCGACATTGATTATTGAC
TAGTTATTAATAGTAATCAATTACGGGGTCATTAGTTCATAGCCCATATATGGAGTTCCGCGTTACATAA
CTTACGGTAAATGGCCCGCCTGGCTGACCGCCCAACGACCCCCGCCCATTGACGTCAATAATGACGTATG
TTCCCATAGTAACGCCAATAGGGACTTTCCATTGACGTCAATGGGTGGAGTATTTACGGTAAACTGCCCA
CTTGGCAGTACATCAAGTGTATCATATGCCAAGTACGCCCCCTATTGACGTCAATGACGGTAAATGGCCC
GCCTGGCATTATGCCCAGTACATGACCTTATGGGACTTTCCTACTTGGCAGTACATCTACGTATTAGTCA
TCGCTATTACCATGGTCGAGGTGAGCCCCACGTTCTGCTTCACTCTCCCCATCTCCCCCCCCTCCCCACC
CCCAATTTTGTATTTATTTATTTTTTAATTATTTTGTGCAGCGATGGGGGCGGGGGG
Features (pLannotate 1.2.2; 21 found; start..end, strand, type, name):
    117..1133    +  intron         chimeric intron: chimera between introns from chicken β-actin and rabbit β-globin
   1131..1187    +  CDS            HBB (fragment): HBB_LEPEU - Experimental evidence at protein level: Swiss-Prot protein existence level 1. Involved in oxygen transport from the lung to the various peripheral tissues. From Lepus europaeus (European hare).
   1217..3244    +  CDS            PRKCD: KPCD_HUMAN - Also known as PKCD From Homo sapiens (Human).
   3317..4033    +  CDS            EGFP: EGFP is a basic (constitutively fluorescent) green fluorescent protein published in 1996, derived from Aequorea victoria. It is reported to be a rapidly-maturing weak dimer with moderate acid sensitivity.
   4055..4073    -  promoter       T3 promoter: promoter for bacteriophage T3 RNA polymerase
   4132..4206    +  CDS            HBB (fragment): HBB_PONPY - Experimental evidence at transcript level: Swiss-Prot protein existence level 2. Involved in oxygen transport from the lung to the various peripheral tissues. From Pongo pygmaeus (Bornean orangutan).
   4277..4332    +  polyA_signal   β-globin poly(A) signal: rabbit β-globin polyadenylation signal (Gil and Proudfoot, 1987)
   4717..4733    -  protein_bind   lac operator: The lac repressor binds to the lac operator to inhibit transcription in E. coli. This inhibition can be relieved by adding lactose or isopropyl-β-D-thiogalactopyranoside (IPTG). lac repressor encoded by lacI
   4741..4771    -  promoter       lac promoter: promoter for the E. coli lac operon
   4786..4807    -  protein_bind   CAP binding site: CAP binding activates transcription in the presence of cAMP. E. coli catabolite activator protein
   4820..4859    -  CDS            lacI (fragment): lac repressor; lacI; The lac repressor binds to the lac operator to inhibit transcription in E. coli. This inhibition can be relieved by adding lactose or isopropyl-β-D-thiogalactopyranoside (IPTG).
   4866..4888    +  promoter       SV40 promoter (fragment): SV40 enhancer and early promoter
   4912..5047    +  rep_origin     SV40 ori: SV40 origin of replication
   5067..5201    +  polyA_signal   SV40 poly(A) signal: SV40 polyadenylation signal
   5203..5257    -  CDS            lacI (fragment): lac repressor; lacI; The lac repressor binds to the lac operator to inhibit transcription in E. coli. This inhibition can be relieved by adding lactose or isopropyl-β-D-thiogalactopyranoside (IPTG).
   5440..6028    -  rep_origin     ori: high-copy-number ColE1/pMB1/pBR322/pUC origin of replication
   6199..7059    -  CDS            AmpR: β-lactamase; bla; confers resistance to ampicillin, carbenicillin, and related antibiotics
   7060..7164    -  promoter       AmpR promoter: bla
   7195..7574    +  enhancer       CMV enhancer: human cytomegalovirus immediate early enhancer
   7576..3       +  promoter       chicken β-actin promoter (fragment) (across the origin): contains a 21-bp deletion relative to the standard chicken β-actin promoter
   7677..116     +  promoter       chicken β-actin promoter (fragment) (across the origin): contains a 21-bp deletion relative to the standard chicken β-actin promoter
