[The description below was written by a language model from this plasmid's Addgene catalogue record and pLannotate feature annotations shown in this document.]
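Description:
pCAGGS-PKCdelta-EGFP is a mammalian expression plasmid built on the pCAGGS backbone for strong constitutive production of human protein kinase C delta (PRKCD) fused at its C terminus to EGFP. It is propagated in E. coli through a high-copy ColE1/pUC-type origin and selected with ampicillin via the β-lactamase gene under its own promoter. No mammalian selection marker is annotated, so the plasmid appears suited mainly to transient transfection. The backbone also carries an SV40 origin of replication, which can allow episomal amplification in cells expressing large T antigen, together with an SV40 poly(A) signal and remnants of lac regulatory sequences and a T3 promoter that play no evident role in the expression cassette.

Expression is driven by the composite CAG promoter, made up of the CMV immediate-early enhancer, the chicken β-actin promoter and a chimeric chicken β-actin/rabbit β-globin intron, which together give high transcription and efficient splicing in a wide range of cell types. Downstream lies the PRKCD coding sequence, followed after a short linker region by EGFP, and the transcript is terminated by the rabbit β-globin polyadenylation signal. The small HBB fragments called in the feature tables are most likely β-globin-derived flanking sequence from the pCAGGS cassette rather than expressed genes.

Two sequence records are available, a depositor full sequence and a slightly shorter sequencing-derived assembly labelled as partial. They show the same element order, differing mainly in numbering origin and in a small deletion noted in the β-actin promoter. The fusion lets PKCδ localisation be followed by fluorescence in live cells, and the associated work concerns chemogenetic control of plasma membrane signalling.
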