Addgene plasmid #178856: pCAGGS-PKCdelta-EGFP
Purpose: Mammalian expression of PKCδ fused to EGFP
Depositing lab: Shinya Tsukiji. Publication: A chemogenetic platform for controlling plasma membrane signaling and synthetic signal oscillation. Suzuki S, Nakamura A, Hatano Y, Yoshikawa M, Yoshii T, Sawada S, Atsuta-Tsunoda K, Aoki K, Tsukiji S. Cell Chem Biol. 2022 Sep 15;29(9):1446-1464.e10. doi: 10.1016/j.chembiol.2022.06.005. Epub 2022 Jul 13. PubMed 35835118.
Backbone
  Vector backbone: pCAGGS
  Backbone manufacturer: Dr. Jun-ichi Miyazaki (Osaka University, Japan)
  Backbone size w/o insert (bp): 4891
  Vector type: Mammalian Expression
Growth in bacteria
  Bacterial resistance: Ampicillin, 100 μg/mL
  Growth temperature: 37°C
  Growth strain: DH5alpha
  Copy number: High Copy
Gene/Insert
  Gene/Insert name: PKCδ
  Species: H. sapiens (human)
  Insert size (bp): 2836
  Entrez Gene: PRKCD (a.k.a. ALPS3, CVID9, MAY1, PKCD, nPKC-delta)
  Promoter: CAG
  Tag / fusion protein: EGFP (C terminal on insert)
  Cloning method: Gibson Cloning
Terms and licenses: Academic/Nonprofit Terms; Industry Terms: Not Available to Industry
Depositor comments: Please visit https://www.biorxiv.org/content/10.1101/2021.03.16.435568v1 for bioRxiv preprint.
How to cite: pCAGGS-PKCdelta-EGFP was a gift from Shinya Tsukiji (Addgene plasmid # 178856 ; http://n2t.net/addgene:178856 ; RRID:Addgene_178856)
